>Addgene plasmid #97364 | UKNP1.4.2 | addgene full sequence | sequence record 189752 | Addgene NGS Result
GAAAAGTGCCACCTG
[124 nt withheld, positions 16-139]
C
[91 nt withheld, positions 141-231]
A
[49 nt withheld, positions 233-281]
CCTTTGACGTTGGAGTCCACGTTCTTT
[37 nt withheld, positions 309-345]
ACCCTATCTCGGTCTATTCTTTTGATTTATAAGGGATTTTGCCGATTTCGGCCTATTGGTTAAAAAATGA
GCTGATTTAACAAAAATTTAACGCGAATTTTAACAAAATATTAACGCTTACAATTTACGCGCGCGTTGAC
ATTGATTATTGACTAGTTATTAATAGTAATCAATTACGGGGTCATTAGTTCATAGCCCATATATGGAGTT
CCGCGTTACATAACTTACGGTAAATGGCCCGCCTGGCTGACCGCCCAACGACCCCCGCCCATTGACGTCA
ATAATGACGTATGTTCCCATAGTAACGCCAATAGGGACTTTCCATTGACGTCAATGGGTGGAGTATTTAC
GGTAAACTGCCCACTTGGCAGTACATCAAGTGTATCATATGCCAAGTACGCCCCCTATTGACGTCAATGA
CGGTAAATGGCCCGCCTGGCATTATGCCCAGTACATGACCTTATGGGACTTTCCTACTTGGCAGTACATC
TACGTATTAGTCATCGCTATTACCATGGTGATGCGGTTTTGGCAGTACATCAATGGGCGTGGATAGCGGT
TTGACTCACGGGGATTTCCAAGTCTCCACCCCATTGACGTCAATGGGAGTTTGTTTTGGCACCAAAATCA
ACGGGACTTTCCAAAATGTCGTAACAACTCCGCCCCATTGACGCAAATGGGCGGTAGGCGTGTACGGTGG
GAGGTCTATATAAGCAGAGCTCTCTGGCTAACTAGAGAACCCACTGCTTACTGGCTTATCGAAATTAATA
CGACTCACTATAGGGAGACCCAAGCTGGCTAGCGTTTAAACTTAAGCTTGGTACCGAGCTCGGATCCACT
AGTCCAGTGTGGTGGAATTCGGCTTCACCATGGGTTGCTCTTTCTCTATCTTCCTCCTAGCCCTGCTTTC
TTGCCTGACTGTGCCCGCTTCAGCTTACCAAGTGCGCAACTCCACGGGGCTTTACCATGTCACCAATGAT
TGCCCTAACTCGAGTATTGTGTACGAAACAGCTGATGCCATCCTGCACGCTCCGGGGTGTGTCCCTTGCG
TTCGCGAGGGCAACGTCTCGAGGTGTTGGGCGGCGATGACCCCCACGGTGGCCACTAGGGATGGCAAACT
CCCCGCAACGGAGCTTCGACGACACATCGATCTGCTTGTCGGGGGTGCCACCCTCTGCTCGGCCCTCTAC
GTGGGGGACTTGTGCGGGTCTGTCTTTCTTGTCGGTCAGCTGTTTACCCTCTCTCCCAGACGCCACTGGA
CGACGCAAGACTGCAACTGTTCTATCTATCCCGGCCACATAACGGGTCATCGCATGGCATGGGATATGAT
GATGAACTGGTCCCCTACGACGGCATTGGTAGTAGCTCAGCTGCTCCGGATCCCACAAGCCATCTTGGAT
ATGATCGCTGGTGCTCACTGGGGAGTCCTAGCGGGCATAGCGTATTTCTCCATGGTGGGAAACTGGGCGA
AGGTCCTGGTAGTGCTGCTGCTATTCGCCGGCGTTGACGCGGAGACCCGCGTCTCCGGGGGAGCTGCCGC
TCGCCAGGCGGCGGGATTCAGCAGTCTTTTTACATCGGGCGCCAAGCAGAACATCCAGCTGATCAACTCC
AGTGGCAGTTGGCACATCAATAGGACGGCCCTGAACTGTAACGACAGCCTTACCACCGGCTGGATAGCAG
GGCTTCTCTACCACCACAAATTCAACTCTTCAGGCTGTCCCGAGAGAATGGCCAGCTGTCGACCCCTTAC
CGATTTTGACCAGGGCTGGGGCCCTATCGGCTACACCAATGGAAGCGGCCCCGACCATCGCCCCTACTGC
TGGCACTACCCCCCAAAACCTTGTGGTATTGTGCCCGCATTGAGCGTCTGTGGCCCGGTGTACTGTTTCA
CTCCAAGTCCCGTAGTGGTGGGAACGACCGACAAGTCGGGCGCGCCTACCTACAGATGGGGTGAGAATGA
AACGGACGTTTTCGTCCTGAACAACACTAGGCCACCGCTTGGCAATTGGTTCGGCTGCACCTGGATGAAC
GCGACTGGATATACCAAAGTTTGCGGAGCGCCCCCTTGTAACATCGGAGGGGTGGGCAACAACACCTTGC
ATTGCCCCACCGATTGTTTCCGCAAGCATCCGGACGCCACATACTCTCGGTGCGGCTCCGGCCCCTGGAT
CACACCCAGGTGCCTGGTTGACTACCCTTACAGACTTTGGCATTATCCTTGTACTGTCAACTACACCATA
TTTAAGGTCAGGATGTACGTGGGAGGGGTCGAGCACAGGCTGGACGCTGCCTGCAACTGGACACGGGGCG
AGCGCTGCGATCTGGAAGACAGGGACAGGTCCGAGCTCAGCCCGCTGCTGCTGTCCACCACACAGTGGCA
AGTCCTTCCGTGTTCATTCACGACCCTGCCGGCCTTGTCCACCGGCCTCATCCATCTCCACCAGAACACT
GTGGACGTGCAGTACTTGTACGGAGTGGGGTCAAGCATTGCGTCCTGGGCCGTCAAGTGGGAATACGTTG
TTCTCCTGTTCCTTTTGCTCGCGGACGCGCGCGTCTGCTCCTGCTTGTGGATGATGTTACTCATATCCCA
AGCGGAGGCGTAAAAGCCGAATTCTGCAGATATCCAGCACAGTGGCGGCCGCTCGAGTCTAGAGGGCCCG
TTTAAACCCGCTGATCAGCCTCGACTGTGCCTTCTAGTTGCCAGCCATCTGTTGTTTGCCCCTCCCCCGT
GCCTTCCTTGACCCTGGAAGGTGCCACTCCCACTGTCCTTTCCTAATAAAATGAGGAAATTGCATCGCAT
TGTCTGAGTAGGTGTCATTCTATTCTGGGGGGTGGGGTGGGGCAGGACAGCAAGGGGGAGGATTGGGAAG
ACAATAGCAGGCATGCTGGGGATGCGGTGGGCTCTATGGCTTCTGAGGCGGAAAGAACCAGTGGCGGTAA
TACGGTTATCCACAGAATCAGGGGATAACGCAGGAAAGAACATGTGAGCAAAAGGCCAGCAAAAGGCCAG
GAACCGTAAAAAGGCCGCGTTGCTGGCGTTTTTCCATAGGCTCCGCCCCCCTGACGAGCATCACAAAAAT
CGACGCTCAAGTCAGAGGTGGCGAAACCCGACAGGACTATAAAGATACCAGGCGTTTCCCCCTGGAAGCT
CCCTCGTGCGCTCTCCTGTTCCGACCCTGCCGCTTACCGGATACCTGTCCGCCTTTCTCCCTTCGGGAAG
CGTGGCGCTTTCTCATAGCTCACGCTGTAGGTATCTCAGTTCGGTGTAGGTCGTTCGCTCCAAGCTGGGC
TGTGTGCACGAACCCCCCGTTCAGCCCGACCGCTGCGCCTTATCCGGTAACTATCGTCTTGAGTCCAACC
CGGTAAGACACGACTTATCGCCACTGGCAGCAGCCACTGGTAACAGGATTAGCAGAGCGAGGTATGTAGG
CGGTGCTACAGAGTTCTTGAAGTGGTGGCCTAACTACGGCTACACTAGAAGAACAGTATTTGGTATCTGC
GCTCTGCTGAAGCCAGTTACCTTCGGAAAAAGAGTTGGTAGCTCTTGATCCGGCAAACAAACCACCGCTG
GTAGCGGTGGTTTTTTTGTTTGCAAGCAGCAGATTACGCGCAGAAAAAAAGGATCTCAAGAAGATCCTTT
GATCTTTTCTACGGGGTCTGACGCTCAGTGGAACGAAAACTCACGTTAAGGGATTTTGGTCATGAGATTA
TCAAAAAGGATCTTCACCTAGATCCTTTTAAATTAAAAATGAAGTTTTAAATCAATCTAAAGTATATATG
AGTAACCTGAGGCTATGGCAGGGCCTGCCGCCCCGACGTTGGCTGCGAGCCCTGGGCCTTCACCCGAACT
TGGGGGGTGGGGTGGGGAAAAGGAAGAAACGCGGGCGTATTGGCCCCAATGGGGTCTCGGTGGGGTATCG
ACAGAGTGCCAGCCCTGGGACCGAACCCCGCGTTTATGAACAAACGACCCAACACCGTGCGTTTTATTCT
GTCTTTTTATTGCCGTCATAGCGCGGGTTCCTTCCGGTATTGTCTCCTTCCGTGTTTCAGTTAGCCTCCC
CCTAGGGTGGGCGAAGAACTCCAGCATGAGATCCCCGCGCTGGAGGATCATCCAGCCGGCGTCCCGGAAA
ACGATTCCGAAGCCCAACCTTTCATAGAAGGCGGCGGTGGAATCGAAATCTCGTGATGGCAGGTTGGGCG
TCGCTTGGTCGGTCATTTCGAACCCCAGAGTCCCGCTCAGAAGAACTCGTCAAGAAGGCGATAGAAGGCG
ATGCGCTGCGAATCGGGAGCGGCGATACCGTAAAGCACGAGGAAGCGGTCAGCCCATTCGCCGCCAAGCT
CTTCAGCAATATCACGGGTAGCCAACGCTATGTCCTGATAGCGGTCCGCCACACCCAGCCGGCCACAGTC
GATGAATCCAGAAAAGCGGCCATTTTCCACCATGATATTCGGCAAGCAGGCATCGCCATGGGTCACGACG
AGATCCTCGCCGTCGGGCATGCTCGCCTTGAGCCTGGCGAACAGTTCGGCTGGCGCGAGCCCCTGATGCT
CTTCGTCCAGATCATCCTGATCGACAAGACCGGCTTCCATCCGAGTACGTGCTCGCTCGATGCGATGTTT
CGCTTGGTGGTCGAATGGGCAGGTAGCCGGATCAAGCGTATGCAGCCGCCGCATTGCATCAGCCATGATG
GATACTTTCTCGGCAGGAGCAAGGTGAGATGACAGGAGATCCTGCCCCGGCACTTCGCCCAATAGCAGCC
AGTCCCTTCCCGCTTCAGTGACAACGTCGAGCACAGCTGCGCAAGGAACGCCCGTCGTGGCCAGCCACGA
TAGCCGCGCTGCCTCGTCTTGCAGTTCATTCAGGGCACCGGACAGGTCGGTCTTGACAAAAAGAACCGGG
CGCCCCTGCGCTGACAGCCGGAACACGGCGGCATCAGAGCAGCCGATTGTCTGTTGTGCCCAGTCATAGC
CGAATAGCCTCTCCACCCAAGCGGCCGGAGAACCTGCGTGCAATCCATCTTGTTCAATCATGCGAAACGA
TCCTCATCCTGTCTCTTGATCGATCTTTGCAAAAGCCTAGGCCTCCAAAAAAGCCTCCTCACTACTTCTG
GAATAGCTCAGAGGCCGAGGCGGCCTCGGCCTCTGCATAAATAAAAAAAATTAGTCAGCCATGGGGCGGA
GAATGGGCGGAACTGGGCGGAGTTAGGGGCGGGATGGGCGGAGTTAGGGGCGGGACTATGGTTGCTGACT
AATTGAGATGCATGCTTTGCATACTTCTGCCTGCTGGGGAGCCTGGGGACTTTCCACACCTGGTTGCTGA
CTAATTGAGATGCATGCTTTGCATACTTCTGCCTGCTGGGGAGCCTGGGGACTTTCCACACCCTAACTGA
CACACATTCCACAGCTGGTTCTTTCCGCCTCAGGACTCTTCCTTTTTCAATAAATCAATCTAAAGTATAT
ATGAGTAAACTTGGTCTGACAGTTACCAATGCTTAATCAGTGAGGCACCTATCTCAGCGATCTGTCTATT
TCGTTCATCCATAGTTGCCTGACTCCCCGTCGTGTAGATAACTACGATACGGGAGGGCTTACCATCTGGC
CCCAGTGCTGCAATGATACCGCGAGACCCACGCTCACCGGCTCCAGATTTATCAGCAATAAACCAGCCAG
CCGGAAGGGCCGAGCGCAGAAGTGGTCCTGCAACTTTATCCGCCTCCATCCAGTCTATTAATTGTTGCCG
GGAAGCTAGAGTAAGTAGTTCGCCAGTTAATAGTTTGCGCAACGTTGTTGCCATTGCTACAGGCATCGTG
GTGTCACGCTCGTCGTTTGGTATGGCTTCATTCAGCTCCGGTTCCCAACGATCAAGGCGAGTTACATGAT
CCCCCATGTTGTGCAAAAAAGCGGTTAGCTCCTTCGGTCCTCCGATCGTTGTCAGAAGTAAGTTGGCCGC
AGTGTTATCACTCATGGTTATGGCAGCACTGCATAATTCTCTTACTGTCATGCCATCCGTAAGATGCTTT
TCTGTGACTGGTGAGTACTCAACCAAGTCATTCTGAGAATAGTGTATGCGGCGACCGAGTTGCTCTTGCC
CGGCGTCAATACGGGATAATACCGCGCCACATAGCAGAACTTTAAAAGTGCTCATCATTGGAAAACGTTC
TTCGGGGCGAAAACTCTCAAGGATCTTACCGCTGTTGAGATCCAGTTCGATGTAACCCACTCGTGCACCC
AACTGATCTTCAGCATCTTTTACTTTCACCAGCGTTTCTGGGTGAGCAAAAACAGGAAGGCAAAATGCCG
CAAAAAAGGGAATAAGGGCGACACGGAAATGTTGAATACTCATACTCTTCCTTTTTCAATATTATTGAAG
CATTTATCAGGGTTATTGTCTCATGAGCGGATACATATTTGAATGTATTTAGAAAAATAAACAAATAGGG
GTTCCGCGCACATTTCCCC
Features (pLannotate 1.2.2; 17 found; start..end, strand, type, name):
     16..444     +  rep_origin     f1 ori (sequence partly withheld): f1 bacteriophage origin of replication; arrow indicates direction of (+) strand synthesis
    483..862     +  enhancer       CMV enhancer: human cytomegalovirus immediate early enhancer
    863..1066    +  promoter       CMV promoter: human cytomegalovirus (CMV) immediate early promoter
   1062..1095    +  LTR            5' LTR (truncated) (fragment): truncated 5' long terminal repeat (LTR) from HIV-1
   1111..1129    +  promoter       T7 promoter: promoter for bacteriophage T7 RNA polymerase
   1218..2945    +  CDS            POLG_HCVGL (fragment): Experimental evidence at protein level: Swiss-Prot protein existence level 1. [Protease NS2]: Cysteine protease required for the proteolytic auto-cleavage between the non-structural proteins NS2 and NS3 (By similarity). The N-terminus of NS3 is required for the function of NS2 protease (active region NS2-3) (By similarity). Promotes the initiation of viral particle assembly by mediating the interaction between structural and non-structural proteins (By similarity). From Hepatitis C virus (isolate Glasgow) (HCV).
   3030..3254    +  polyA_signal   bGH poly(A) signal: bovine growth hormone polyadenylation signal
   3258..3276    +  promoter       SV40 promoter (fragment): SV40 enhancer and early promoter
   3386..3974    -  rep_origin     ori: high-copy-number ColE1/pMB1/pBR322/pUC origin of replication
   4196..4212    +  polyA_signal   bGH poly(A) signal (fragment): bovine growth hormone polyadenylation signal
   4303..4350    -  polyA_signal   HSV TK poly(A) signal: herpes simplex virus thymidine kinase polyadenylation signal (Cole and Stacy, 1985)
   4409..4561    -  CDS            ble (fragment): BLE_KLEPN - Experimental evidence at protein level: Swiss-Prot protein existence level 1. Binding protein with a strong affinity to the bleomycin family of antibiotics. Binds to CL990; an antimitotic-antibiotic compound. From Klebsiella pneumoniae.
   4582..5376    -  CDS            NeoR/KanR: aminoglycoside phosphotransferase from Tn5; aph(3')-II (or nptII); confers resistance to neomycin, kanamycin, and G418 (Geneticin®)
   5411..5768    -  promoter       SV40 promoter: SV40 enhancer and early promoter
   5770..5787    -  promoter       AmpR promoter (fragment): bla
   5828..6688    -  CDS            AmpR: β-lactamase; bla; confers resistance to ampicillin, carbenicillin, and related antibiotics
   6689..6793    -  promoter       AmpR promoter: bla
