[The description below was written by a language model from this plasmid's Addgene catalogue record and pLannotate feature annotations shown in this document.]
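Description:
UKNP1.4.2 is a mammalian expression plasmid built on the Invitrogen pCR3 backbone that carries a hepatitis C virus E1E2 envelope glycoprotein cassette amplified from patient serum and inserted by TOPO cloning. The name follows the United Kingdom Nottingham Panel convention of genotype, patient number and clone number, so this is clone 2 from patient 4 of genotype 1. The roughly 1.7 kb insert appears in the feature table as a fragment matching the HCV polyprotein. The automated annotation text attached to that match describes NS2 protease function, but this is generic text for the whole polyprotein entry. By the catalogue record, the cloned region is E1E2.

Expression in mammalian cells is driven by the human cytomegalovirus immediate early enhancer and promoter, with a bovine growth hormone polyadenylation signal downstream of the insert. A T7 promoter lies between the CMV promoter and the coding sequence and, together with the bGH region, provides the sequencing primer sites. The plasmid is maintained at high copy in E. coli through a ColE1/pUC-type origin and selected with ampicillin via β-lactamase. An f1 origin is also present. A Tn5 NeoR/KanR gene under the SV40 early promoter, terminated by an HSV TK polyadenylation signal, offers G418 selection in mammalian cells. Several short hits, including a truncated HIV-1 LTR fragment, a ble fragment and partial SV40, AmpR promoter and bGH matches, are likely backbone remnants or annotation artefacts rather than functional parts.

The construct belongs to a diverse panel of patient-derived HCV glycoproteins intended for vaccine research, in particular for comparing sensitivity and resistance to neutralizing monoclonal antibodies.
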