Addgene plasmid #97364: UKNP1.4.2
Purpose: Expression of HCV E1E2 genes cloned from patient serum. United Kingdom Nottingham Panel x.xx.xx (genotype.patient number.clone number)
Depositing lab: Jonathan Ball. Depositing organization: University of Nottingham. Publication: A Diverse Panel of Hepatitis C Virus Glycoproteins for Use in Vaccine Research Reveals Extremes of Monoclonal Antibody Neutralization Resistance. Urbanowicz RA, McClure CP, Brown RJ, Tsoleridis T, Persson MA, Krey T, Irving WL, Ball JK, Tarr AW. J Virol. 2015 Dec 23;90(7):3288-301. doi: 10.1128/JVI.02700-15. PubMed 26699643.
Backbone
  Vector backbone: pCR3
  Backbone manufacturer: Invitrogen
  Vector type: Mammalian Expression
Growth in bacteria
  Bacterial resistance: Ampicillin, 100 μg/mL
  Growth temperature: 37°C
  Growth strain: DH5alpha
  Copy number: High Copy
Gene/Insert
  Gene/Insert name: HCV E1E2 (alt name: UKNP1.4.2)
  Species: Hepatitis C virus
  Insert size (bp): 1734
  GenBank ID: KU285162.1
  Cloning method: TOPO Cloning
  Sequencing primers: 5′ T7F; 3′ bGHR
Terms and licenses: Academic/Nonprofit Terms; Industry Terms: Not Available to Industry
How to cite: UKNP1.4.2 was a gift from Jonathan Ball (Addgene plasmid # 97364 ; http://n2t.net/addgene:97364 ; RRID:Addgene_97364)
